>Addgene plasmid #98344 | IGF1R_pLX307 | depositor full sequence | sequence record 180249 | Full Sequence
GGCTCGAGGCCTGCAGGTGCAAAGATGGATAAAGTTTTAAACAGAGAGGAATCTTTGCAGCTAATGGACC
TTCTAGGTCTTGAAAGGAGTGGGAATTGGCTCCGGTGCCCGTCAGTGGGCAGAGCGCACATCGCCCACAG
TCCCCGAGAAGTTGGGGGGAGGGGTCGGCAATTGAACCGGTGCCTAGAGAAGGTGGCGCGGGGTAAACTG
GGAAAGTGATGTCGTGTACTGGCTCCGCCTTTTTCCCGAGGGTGGGGGAGAACCGTATATAAGTGCAGTA
GTCGCCGTGAACGTTCTTTTTCGCAACGGGTTTGCCGCCAGAACACAGGTAAGTGCCGTGTGTGGTTCCC
GCGGGCCTGGCCTCTTTACGGGTTATGGCCCTTGCGTGCCTTGAATTACTTCCACCTGGCTGCAGTACGT
GATTCTTGATCCCGAGCTTCGGGTTGGAAGTGGGTGGGAGAGTTCGAGGCCTTGCGCTTAAGGAGCCCCT
TCGCCTCGTGCTTGAGTTGAGGCCTGGCCTGGGCGCTGGGGCCGCCGCGTGCGAATCTGGTGGCACCTTC
GCGCCTGTCTCGCTGCTTTCGATAAGTCTCTAGCCATTTAAAATTTTTGATGACCTGCTGCGACGCTTTT
TTTCTGGCAAGATAGTCTTGTAAATGCGGGCCAAGATCTGCACACTGGTATTTCGGTTTTTGGGGCCGCG
GGCGGCGACGGGGCCCGTGCGTCCCAGCGCACATGTTCGGCGAGGCGGGGCCTGCGAGCGCGGCCACCGA
GAATCGGACGGGGGTAGTCTCAAGCTGGCCGGCCTGCTCTGGTGCCTGGCCTCGCGCCGCCGTGTATCGC
CCCGCCCTGGGCGGCAAGGCTGGCCCGGTCGGCACCAGTTGCGTGAGCGGAAAGATGGCCGCTTCCCGGC
CCTGCTGCAGGGAGCTCAAAATGGAGGACGCGGCGCTCGGGAGAGCGGGCGGGTGAGTCACCCACACAAA
GGAAAAGGGCCTTTCCGTCCTCAGCCGTCGCTTCATGTGACTCCACGGAGTACCGGGCGCCGTCCAGGCA
CCTCGATTAGTTCTCGAGCTTTTGGAGTACGTCGTCTTTAGGTTGGGGGGAGGGGTTTTATGCGATGGAG
TTTCCCCACACTGAGTGGGTGGAGACTGAAGTTAGGCCAGCTTGGCACTTGATGTAATTCTCCTTGGAAT
TTGCCCTTTTTGAGTTTGGATCTTGGTTCATTCTCAAGCCTCAGACAGTGGTTCAAAGTTTTTTTCTTCC
ATTTCAGGTGTCGTGAGGCTAGCATCGATTGATCAACAAGTTTGTACAAAAAAGTTGGCATGAAGTCTGG
CTCCGGAGGAGGGTCCCCGACCTCGCTGTGGGGGCTCCTGTTTCTCTCCGCCGCGCTCTCGCTCTGGCCG
ACGAGTGGA
[2688 nt withheld, positions 1410-4097]
AAAACAGGATATGAAAACTTCATCCATCTGATCATCGCTCTGCCCGTCGCTGTCCTGTTGATCGTGGGAG
GGTTGGTGATTATGCTGTACGTCTTCCATAGAAAGAGAAATAACAGCAGGCTGGGGAATGGAGTGCTGTA
TGCCTCTGTGAACCCGGAGTACTTCAGCGCTGCTGATGTGTACGTTCCTGATGAGTGGGAGGTGGCTCGG
GAGAAGATCACCATGAGCCGGGAACTTGGGCAGGGGTCGTTTGGGATGGTCTATGAAGGAGTTGCCAAGG
GTGTGGTGAAAGATGAACCTGAAACCAGAGTGGCCATTAAAACAGTGAACGAGGCCGCAAGCATGCGTGA
GAGGATTGAGTTTCTCAACGAAGCTTCTGTGATGAAGGAGTTCAATTGTCACCATGTGGTGCGATTGCTG
GGTGTGGTGTCCCAAGGCCAGCCAACACTGGTCATCATGGAACTGATGACACGGGGCGATCTCAAAAGTT
ATCTCCGGTCTCTGAGGCCAGAAATGGAGAATAATCCAGTCCTAGCACCTCCAAGCCTGAGCAAGATGAT
TCAGATGGCCGGAGAGATTGCAGACGGCATGGCATACCTCAACGCCAATAAGTTCGTCCACAGAGACCTT
GCTGCCCGGAATTGCATGGTAGCCGAAGATTTCACAGTCAAAATCGGAGATTTTGGTATGACGCGAGATA
TCTATGAGACAGACTATTACCGGAAAGGAGGGAAAGGGCTGCTGCCCGTGCGCTGGATGTCTCCTGAGTC
CCTCAAGGATGGAGTCTTCACCACTTACTCGGACGTCTGGTCCTTCGGGGTCGTCCTCTGGGAGATCGCC
ACACTGGCCGAGCAGCCCTACCAGGGCTTGTCCAACGAGCAAGTCCTTCGCTTCGTCATGGAGGGCGGCC
TTCTGGACAAGCCAGACAACTGTCCTGACATGCTGTTTGAACTGATGCGCATGTGCTGGCAGTATAACCC
CAAGATGAGGCCTTCCTTCCTGGAGATCATCAGCAGCATCAAAGAGGAGATGGAGCCTGGCTTCCGGGAG
GTCTCCTTCTACTACAGCGAGGAGAACAAGCTGCCCGAGCCGGAGGAGCTGGACCTGGAGCCAGAGAACA
TGGAGAGCGTCCCCCTGGACCCCTCGGCCTCCTCGTCCTCCCTGCCACTGCCCGACAGACACTCAGGACA
CAAGGCCGAGAACGGCCCCGGCCCTGGGGTGCTGGTCCTCCGCGCCAGCTTCGACGAGAGACAGCCTTAC
GCCCACATGAACGGGGGCCGCAAGAACGAGCGGGCCTTGCCGCTGCCCCAGTCTTCGACCTGCCCAACTT
TCTTGTACAAAGTGGTTGATATCGGTAAGCCTATCCCTAACCCTCTCCTCGGTCTCGATTCTACGTAGTA
ATGAACTAGTACCGGTTAAGTCGACAATCAACGCGTTAAGTCGACAATCAACCTCTGGATTACAAAATTT
GTGAAAGATTGACTGGTATTCTTAACTATGTTGCTCCTTTTACGCTATGTGGATACGCTGCTTTAATGCC
TTTGTATCATGCTATTGCTTCCCGTATGGCTTTCATTTTCTCCTCCTTGTATAAATCCTGGTTGCTGTCT
CTTTATGAGGAGTTGTGGCCCGTTGTCAGGCAACGTGGCGTGGTGTGCACTGTGTTTGCTGACGCAACCC
CCACTGGTTGGGGCATTGCCACCACCTGTCAGCTCCTTTCCGGGACTTTCGCTTTCCCCCTCCCTATTGC
CACGGCGGAACTCATCGCCGCCTGCCTTGCCCGCTGCTGGACAGGGGCTCGGCTGTTGGGCACTGACAAT
TCCGTGGTGTTGTCGGGGAAATCATCGTCCTTTCCTTGGCTGCTCGCCTGTGTTGCCACCTGGATTCTGC
GCGGGACGTCCTTCTGCTACGTCCCTTCGGCCCTCAATCCAGCGGACCTTCCTTCCCGCGGCCTGCTGCC
GGCTCTGCGGCCTCTTCCGCGTCTTCGCCTTCGCCCTCAGACGAGTCGGATCTCCCTTTGGGCCGCCTCC
CCGCGTCGACTTTAAGACCAATGACTTACAAGGCAGCTGTAGATCTTAGCCACTTTTTAAAAGAAAAGGG
GGGACTGGAAGGGCTAATTCACTCCCAACGAAGACAAGATCTGCTTTTTGCTTGTACTGGGTCTCTCTGG
TTAGACCAGATCTGAGCCTGGGAGCTCTCTGGCTAACTAGGGAACCCACTGCTTAAGCCTCAATAAAGCT
TGCCTTGAGTGCTTCAAGTAGTGTGTGCCCGTCTGTTGTGTGACTCTGGTAACTAGAGATCCCTCAGACC
CTTTTAGTCAGTGTGGAAAATCTCTAGCAGTACGTATAGTAGTTCATGTCATCTTATTATTCAGTATTTA
TAACTTGCAAAGAAATGAATATCAGAGAGTGAGAGGAACTTGTTTATTGCAGCTTATAATGGTTACAAAT
AAAGCAATAGCATCACAAATTTCACAAATAAAGCATTTTTTTCACTGCATTCTAGTTGTGGTTTGTCCAA
ACTCATCAATGTATCTTATCATGTCTGGCTCTAGCTATCCCGCCCCTAACTCCGCCCATCCCGCCCCTAA
CTCCGCCCAGTTCCGCCCATTCTCCGCCCCATGGCTGACTAATTTTTTTTATTTATGCAGAGGCCGAGGC
CGCCTCGGCCTCTGAGCTATTCCAGAAGTAGTGAGGAGGCTTTTTTGGAGGCCTAGGGACGTACCCAATT
CGCCCTATAGTGAGTCGTATTACGCGCGCTCACTGGCCGTCGTTTTACAACGTCGTGACTGGGAAAACCC
TGGCGTTACCCAACTTAATCGCCTTGCAGCACATCCCCCTTTCGCCAGCTGGCGTAATAGCGAAGAGGCC
CGCACCGATCGCCCTTCCCAACAGTTGCGCAGCCTGAATGGCGAATGGG
[124 nt withheld, positions 7017-7140]
C
[91 nt withheld, positions 7142-7232]
A
[49 nt withheld, positions 7234-7282]
CCTTTGACGTTGGAGTCCACGTTCTTT
[37 nt withheld, positions 7310-7346]
ACCCTATCTCGGTCTATTCTTTTGATTTATAAGGGATTTTGCCGATTTCGGCCTATTGGTTAAAAAATGA
GCTGATTTAACAAAAATTTAACGCGAATTTTAACAAAATATTAACGCTTACAATTTAGGTGGCACTTTTC
GGGGAAATGTGCGCGGAACCCCTATTTGTTTATTTTTCTAAATACATTCAAATATGTATCCGCTCATGAG
ACAATAACCCTGATAAATGCTTCAATAATATTGAAAAAGGAAGAGTATGAGTATTCAACATTTCCGTGTC
GCCCTTATTCCCTTTTTTGCGGCATTTTGCCTTCCTGTTTTTGCTCACCCAGAAACGCTGGTGAAAGTAA
AAGATGCTGAAGATCAGTTGGGTGCACGAGTGGGTTACATCGAACTGGATCTCAACAGCGGTAAGATCCT
TGAGAGTTTTCGCCCCGAAGAACGTTTTCCAATGATGAGCACTTTTAAAGTTCTGCTATGTGGCGCGGTA
TTATCCCGTATTGACGCCGGGCAAGAGCAACTCGGTCGCCGCATACACTATTCTCAGAATGACTTGGTTG
AGTACTCACCAGTCACAGAAAAGCATCTTACGGATGGCATGACAGTAAGAGAATTATGCAGTGCTGCCAT
AACCATGAGTGATAACACTGCGGCCAACTTACTTCTGACAACGATCGGAGGACCGAAGGAGCTAACCGCT
TTTTTGCACAACATGGGGGATCATGTAACTCGCCTTGATCGTTGGGAACCGGAGCTGAATGAAGCCATAC
CAAACGACGAGCGTGACACCACGATGCCTGTAGCAATGGCAACAACGTTGCGCAAACTATTAACTGGCGA
ACTACTTACTCTAGCTTCCCGGCAACAATTAATAGACTGGATGGAGGCGGATAAAGTTGCAGGACCACTT
CTGCGCTCGGCCCTTCCGGCTGGCTGGTTTATTGCTGATAAATCTGGAGCCGGTGAGCGTGGGTCTCGCG
GTATCATTGCAGCACTGGGGCCAGATGGTAAGCCCTCCCGTATCGTAGTTATCTACACGACGGGGAGTCA
GGCAACTATGGATGAACGAAATAGACAGATCGCTGAGATAGGTGCCTCACTGATTAAGCATTGGTAACTG
TCAGACCAAGTTTACTCATATATACTTTAGATTGATTTAAAACTTCATTTTTAATTTAAAAGGATCTAGG
TGAAGATCCTTTTTGATAATCTCATGACCAAAATCCCTTAACGTGAGTTTTCGTTCCACTGAGCGTCAGA
CCCCGTAGAAAAGATCAAAGGATCTTCTTGAGATCCTTTTTTTCTGCGCGTAATCTGCTGCTTGCAAACA
AAAAAACCACCGCTACCAGCGGTGGTTTGTTTGCCGGATCAAGAGCTACCAACTCTTTTTCCGAAGGTAA
CTGGCTTCAGCAGAGCGCAGATACCAAATACTGTTCTTCTAGTGTAGCCGTAGTTAGGCCACCACTTCAA
GAACTCTGTAGCACCGCCTACATACCTCGCTCTGCTAATCCTGTTACCAGTGGCTGCTGCCAGTGGCGAT
AAGTCGTGTCTTACCGGGTTGGACTCAAGACGATAGTTACCGGATAAGGCGCAGCGGTCGGGCTGAACGG
GGGGTTCGTGCACACAGCCCAGCTTGGAGCGAACGACCTACACCGAACTGAGATACCTACAGCGTGAGCT
ATGAGAAAGCGCCACGCTTCCCGAAGGGAGAAAGGCGGACAGGTATCCGGTAAGCGGCAGGGTCGGAACA
GGAGAGCGCACGAGGGAGCTTCCAGGGGGAAACGCCTGGTATCTTTATAGTCCTGTCGGGTTTCGCCACC
TCTGACTTGAGCGTCGATTTTTGTGATGCTCGTCAGGGGGGCGGAGCCTATGGAAAAACGCCAGCAACGC
GGCCTTTTTACGGTTCCTGGCCTTTTGCTGGCCTTTTGCTCACATGTTCTTTCCTGCGTTATCCCCTGAT
TCTGTGGATAACCGTATTACCGCCTTTGAGTGAGCTGATACCGCTCGCCGCAGCCGAACGACCGAGCGCA
GCGAGTCAGTGAGCGAGGAAGCGGAAGAGCGCCCAATACGCAAACCGCCTCTCCCCGCGCGTTGGCCGAT
TCATTAATGCAGCTGGCACGACAGGTTTCCCGACTGGAAAGCGGGCAGTGAGCGCAACGCAATTAATGTG
AGTTAGCTCACTCATTAGGCACCCCAGGCTTTACACTTTATGCTTCCGGCTCGTATGTTGTGTGGAATTG
TGAGCGGATAACAATTTCACACAGGAAACAGCTATGACCATGATTACGCCAAGCGCGCAATTAACCCTCA
CTAAAGGGAACAAAAGCTGGAGCTGCAAGCTTAATGTAGTCTTATGCAATACTCTTGTAGTCTTGCAACA
TGGTAACGATGAGTTAGCAACATGCCTTACAAGGAGAGAAAAAGCACCGTGCATGCCGATTGGTGGAAGT
AAGGTGGTACGATCGTGCCTTATTAGGAAGGCAACAGACGGGTCTGACATGGATTGGACGAACCACTGAA
TTGCCGCATTGCAGAGATATTGTATTTAAGTGCCTAGCTCGATACATAAACGGGTCTCTCTGGTTAGACC
AGATCTGAGCCTGGGAGCTCTCTGGCTAACTAGGGAACCCACTGCTTAAGCCTCAATAAAGCTTGCCTTG
AGTGCTTCAAGTAGTGTGTGCCCGTCTGTTGTGTGACTCTGGTAACTAGAGATCCCTCAGACCCTTTTAG
TCAGTGTGGAAAATCTCTAGCAGTGGCGCCCGAACAGGGACTTGAAAGCGAAAGGGAAACCAGAGGAGCT
CTCTCGACGCAGGACTCGGCTTGCTGAAGCGCGCACGGCAAGAGGCGAGGGGCGGCGACTGGTGAGTACG
CCAAAAATTTTGACTAGCGGAGGCTAGAAGGAGAGAGATGGGTGCGAGAGCGTCAGTATTAAGCGGGGGA
GAATTAGATCGCGATGGGAAAAAATTCGGTTAAGGCCAGGGGGAAAGAAAAAATATAAATTAAAACATAT
AGTATGGGCAAGCAGGGAGCTAGAACGATTCGCAGTTAATCCTGGCCTGTTAGAAACATCAGAAGGCTGT
AGACAAATACTGGGACAGCTACAACCATCCCTTCAGACAGGATCAGAAGAACTTAGATCATTATATAATA
CAGTAGCAACCCTCTATTGTGTGCATCAAAGGATAGAGATAAAAGACACCAAGGAAGCTTTAGACAAGAT
AGAGGAAGAGCAAAACAAAAGTAAGACCACCGCACAGCAAGCGGCCGCTGATCTTCAGACCTGGAGGAGG
AGATATGAGGGACAATTGGAGAAGTGAATTATATAAATATAAAGTAGTAAAAATTGAACCATTAGGAGTA
GCACCCACCAAGGCAAAGAGAAGAGTGGTGCAGAGAGAAAAAAGAGCAGTGGGAATAGGAGCTTTGTTCC
TTGGGTTCTTGGGAGCAGCAGGAAGCACTATGGGCGCAGCGTCAATGACGCTGACGGTACAGGCCAGACA
ATTATTGTCTGGTATAGTGCAGCAGCAGAACAATTTGCTGAGGGCTATTGAGGCGCAACAGCATCTGTTG
CAACTCACAGTCTGGGGCATCAAGCAGCTCCAGGCAAGAATCCTGGCTGTGGAAAGATACCTAAAGGATC
AACAGCTCCTGGGGATTTGGGGTTGCTCTGGAAAACTCATTTGCACCACTGCTGTGCCTTGGAATGCTAG
TTGGAGTAATAAATCTCTGGAACAGATTTGGAATCACACGACCTGGATGGAGTGGGACAGAGAAATTAAC
AATTACACAAGCTTAATACACTCCTTAATTGAAGAATCGCAAAACCAGCAAGAAAAGAATGAACAAGAAT
TATTGGAATTAGATAAATGGGCAAGTTTGTGGAATTGGTTTAACATAACAAATTGGCTGTGGTATATAAA
ATTATTCATAATGATAGTAGGAGGCTTGGTAGGTTTAAGAATAGTTTTTGCTGTACTTTCTATAGTGAAT
AGAGTTAGGCAGGGATATTCACCATTATCGTTTCAGACCCACCTCCCAACCCCGAGGGGACCCATGCATT
GCATCTCAATTAGTCAGCAACCAGGTGTGGAAAGTCCCCAGGCTCCCCAGCAGGCAGAAGTATGCAAAGC
ATGCGTCTCAATTAGTCAGCAACCATAGTCCCGCCCCTAACTCCGCCCATCCCGCCCCTAACTCCGCCCA
GTTCCGCCCATTCTCCGCCCCATGGCTGACTAATTTTTTTTATTTATGCAGAGGCCGAGGCCGCCTCGGC
CTCTGAGCTATTCCAGAAGTAGTGAGGAGGCTTTTTTGGAGGCCTAGGCTTTTGCAAAAAGCTTTCTAGA
GGTACCACCGGAGCTTACCATGACCGAGTACAAGCCCACGGTGCGCCTCGCCACCCGCGACGACGTCCCC
AGGGCCGTACGCACCCTCGCCGCCGCGTTCGCCGACTACCCCGCCACGCGCCACACCGTCGATCCGGACC
GCCACATCGAGCGGGTCACCGAGCTGCAAGAACTCTTCCTCACGCGCGTCGGGCTCGACATCGGCAAGGT
GTGGGTCGCGGACGACGGCGCCGCCGTGGCGGTCTGGACCACGCCGGAGAGCGTCGAAGCGGGGGCGGTG
TTCGCCGAGATCGGCCCGCGCATGGCCGAGTTGAGCGGTTCCCGGCTGGCCGCGCAGCAACAGATGGAAG
GCCTCCTGGCGCCGCACCGGCCCAAGGAGCCCGCGTGGTTCCTGGCCACCGTCGGCGTCTCGCCCGACCA
CCAGGGCAAGGGTCTGGGCAGCGCCGTCGTGCTCCCCGGAGTGGAGGCGGCCGAGCGCGCCGGGGTGCCC
GCCTTCCTGGAGACCTCCGCGCCCCGCAACCTCCCCTTCTACGAGCGGCTCGGCTTCACCGTCACCGCCG
ACGTCGAGGTGCCCGAAGGACCGCGCACCTGGTGCATGACCCGCAAGCCCGGTGCCAGTTAACGAATTCT
AGATCTTGAGACAAATGGCAGTATTCATCCACAATTTTAAAAGAAAAGGGGGGATTGGGGGGTACAGTGC
AGGGGAAAGAATAGTAGACATAATAGCAACAGACATACAAACTAAAGAATTACAAAAACAAATTACAAAA
ATTCAAAATTTTCGGGTTTATTACAGGGACAGCAGAGATCCACTTTGGCGCC
Features (pLannotate 1.2.2; 33 found; start..end, strand, type, name):
     25..91      +  CDS            small t antigen (fragment): SV40 (simian virus 40) small t antigen
     98..1276    +  promoter       EF-1α promoter: strong constitutive promoter for human elongation factor EF-1α
   1297..1314    +  protein_bind   attB1 (fragment): mutant version of attB; core recombination site for the Gateway® BP reaction BP Clonase™
   1320..5420    +  CDS            IGF1R (sequence partly withheld): IGF1R_HUMAN - Experimental evidence at protein level: Swiss-Prot protein existence level 1. When present in a hybrid receptor with INSR, binds IGF1. PubMed:12138094 shows that hybrid receptors composed of IGF1R and INSR isoform Long are activated with a high affinity by IGF1, with low affinity by IGF2 and not significantly activated by insulin, and that hybrid receptors composed of IGF1R and INSR isoform Short are activated by IGF1, IGF2 and insulin. In contrast, PubMed:16831875 shows that hybrid receptors composed of IGF1R and INSR isoform Long and hybrid receptors composed of IGF1R and INSR
   5420..5443    -  protein_bind   attB2: mutant version of attB; recombination site for the Gateway® BP reaction BP Clonase™
   5451..5492    +  CDS            V5 tag: epitope tag from simian virus 5
   5543..6131    +  misc_feature   WPRE: woodchuck hepatitis virus posttranscriptional regulatory element
   6182..6201    +  misc_feature   cPPT/CTS (fragment): central polypurine tract and central termination sequence of HIV-1
   6203..6436    +  LTR            3' LTR (ΔU3): self-inactivating 3' long terminal repeat (LTR) from HIV-1
   6514..6635    +  polyA_signal   SV40 poly(A) signal: SV40 polyadenylation signal
   6675..6810    +  rep_origin     SV40 ori: SV40 origin of replication
   6831..6849    -  promoter       T7 promoter: promoter for bacteriophage T7 RNA polymerase
   6857..7012    +  CDS            lacZα (fragment): LacZα fragment of β-galactosidase; lacZ fragment
   7017..7445    +  rep_origin     f1 ori (sequence partly withheld): f1 bacteriophage origin of replication; arrow indicates direction of (+) strand synthesis
   7498..7602    +  promoter       AmpR promoter: bla
   7603..8463    +  CDS            AmpR: β-lactamase; bla; confers resistance to ampicillin, carbenicillin, and related antibiotics
   8634..9222    +  rep_origin     ori: high-copy-number ColE1/pMB1/pBR322/pUC origin of replication
   9405..9497    +  CDS            lacI (fragment): lac repressor; lacI; The lac repressor binds to the lac operator to inhibit transcription in E. coli. This inhibition can be relieved by adding lactose or isopropyl-β-D-thiogalactopyranoside (IPTG).
   9510..9531    +  protein_bind   CAP binding site: CAP binding activates transcription in the presence of cAMP. E. coli catabolite activator protein
   9546..9576    +  promoter       lac promoter: promoter for the E. coli lac operon
   9580..9602    +  protein_bind   lac operator (fragment): The lac repressor binds to the lac operator to inhibit transcription in E. coli. This inhibition can be relieved by adding lactose or isopropyl-β-D-thiogalactopyranoside (IPTG). lac repressor encoded by lacI
   9645..9663    +  promoter       T3 promoter: promoter for bacteriophage T3 RNA polymerase
   9691..9917    +  promoter       RSV promoter: Rous sarcoma virus enhancer/promoter
   9918..10098   +  LTR            5' LTR (truncated): truncated 5' long terminal repeat (LTR) from HIV-1
  10145..10270   +  misc_feature   HIV-1 Ψ: packaging signal of human immunodeficiency virus type 1
  10254..10617   +  CDS            HIV-1 gag (fragment): gag protein from human immunodeficiency virus 1; gag
  10763..10996   +  misc_feature   RRE: The Rev response element (RRE) of HIV-1 allows for Rev-dependent mRNA export from the nucleus to the cytoplasm.
  11373..11399   +  CDS            Rev (fragment): human immunodeficiency virus 1 (HIV-1) Rev protein; rev; enhances nuclear export of unspliced and incompletely spliced viral mRNAs
  11406..11429   +  promoter       SV40 promoter (fragment): SV40 early promoter
  11430..11501   +  promoter       SV40 promoter (fragment): SV40 enhancer and early promoter
  11525..11660   +  rep_origin     SV40 ori: SV40 origin of replication
  11706..12302   +  CDS            PuroR (fragment): puromycin N-acetyltransferase; pac from Streptomyces; confers resistance to puromycin
  12351..12468   +  misc_feature   cPPT/CTS: central polypurine tract and central termination sequence of HIV-1
