>Addgene plasmid #98344 | IGF1R_pLX307 | addgene full sequence | sequence record 190415 | Addgene NGS Result
GGCTCGAGGCCTGCAGGTGCAAAGATGGATAAAGTTTTAAACAGAGAGGAATCTTTGCAGCTAATGGACC
TTCTAGGTCTTGAAAGGAGTGGGAATTGGCTCCGGTGCCCGTCAGTGGGCAGAGCGCACATCGCCCACAG
TCCCCGAGAAGTTGGGGGGAGGGGTCGGCAATTGAACCGGTGCCTAGAGAAGGTGGCGCGGGGTAAACTG
GGAAAGTGATGTCGTGTACTGGCTCCGCCTTTTTCCCGAGGGTGGGGGAGAACCGTATATAAGTGCAGTA
GTCGCCGTGAACGTTCTTTTTCGCAACGGGTTTGCCGCCAGAACACAGGTAAGTGCCGTGTGTGGTTCCC
GCGGGCCTGGCCTCTTTACGGGTTATGGCCCTTGCGTGCCTTGAATTACTTCCACCTGGCTGCAGTACGT
GATTCTTGATCCCGAGCTTCGGGTTGGAAGTGGGTGGGAGAGTTCGAGGCCTTGCGCTTAAGGAGCCCCT
TCGCCTCGTGCTTGAGTTGAGGCCTGGCCTGGGCGCTGGGGCCGCCGCGTGCGAATCTGGTGGCACCTTC
GCGCCTGTCTCGCTGCTTTCGATAAGTCTCTAGCCATTTAAAATTTTTGATGACCTGCTGCGACGCTTTT
TTTCTGGCAAGATAGTCTTGTAAATGCGGGCCAAGATCTGCACACTGGTATTTCGGTTTTTGGGGCCGCG
GGCGGCGACGGGGCCCGTGCGTCCCAGCGCACATGTTCGGCGAGGCGGGGCCTGCGAGCGCGGCCACCGA
GAATCGGACGGGGGTAGTCTCAAGCTGGCCGGCCTGCTCTGGTGCCTGGCCTCGCGCCGCCGTGTATCGC
CCCGCCCTGGGCGGCAAGGCTGGCCCGGTCGGCACCAGTTGCGTGAGCGGAAAGATGGCCGCTTCCCGGC
CCTGCTGCAGGGAGCTCAAAATGGAGGACGCGGCGCTCGGGAGAGCGGGCGGGTGAGTCACCCACACAAA
GGAAAAGGGCCTTTCCGTCCTCAGCCGTCGCTTCATGTGACTCCACGGAGTACCGGGCGCCGTCCAGGCA
CCTCGATTAGTTCTCGAGCTTTTGGAGTACGTCGTCTTTAGGTTGGGGGGAGGGGTTTTATGCGATGGAG
TTTCCCCACACTGAGTGGGTGGAGACTGAAGTTAGGCCAGCTTGGCACTTGATGTAATTCTCCTTGGAAT
TTGCCCTTTTTGAGTTTGGATCTTGGTTCATTCTCAAGCCTCAGACAGTGGTTCAAAGTTTTTTTCTTCC
ATTTCAGGTGTCGTGAGGCTAGCATCGATTGATCAACAAGTTTGTACAAAAAAGTTGGCACCATGAAGTC
TGGCTCCGGAGGAGGGTCCCCGACCTCGCTGTGGGGGCTCCTGTTTCTCTCCGCCGCGCTCTCGCTCTGG
CCGACGAGTGGA
[2688 nt withheld, positions 1413-4100]
AAAACAGGATATGAAAACTTCATCCATCTGATCATCGCTCTGCCCGTCGCTGTCCTGTTGATCGTGGGAG
GGTTGGTGATTATGCTGTACGTCTTCCATAGAAAGAGAAATAACAGCAGGCTGGGGAATGGAGTGCTGTA
TGCCTCTGTGAACCCGGAGTACTTCAGCGCTGCTGATGTGTACGTTCCTGATGAGTGGGAGGTGGCTCGG
GAGAAGATCACCATGAGCCGGGAACTTGGGCAGGGGTCGTTTGGGATGGTCTATGAAGGAGTTGCCAAGG
GTGTGGTGAAAGATGAACCTGAAACCAGAGTGGCCATTAAAACAGTGAACGAGGCCGCAAGCATGCGTGA
GAGGATTGAGTTTCTCAACGAAGCTTCTGTGATGAAGGAGTTCAATTGTCACCATGTGGTGCGATTGCTG
GGTGTGGTGTCCCAAGGCCAGCCAACACTGGTCATCATGGAACTGATGACACGGGGCGATCTCAAAAGTT
ATCTCCGGTCTCTGAGGCCAGAAATGGAGAATAATCCAGTCCTAGCACCTCCAAGCCTGAGCAAGATGAT
TCAGATGGCCGGAGAGATTGCAGACGGCATGGCATACCTCAACGCCAATAAGTTCGTCCACAGAGACCTT
GCTGCCCGGAATTGCATGGTAGCCGAAGATTTCACAGTCAAAATCGGAGATTTTGGTATGACGCGAGATA
TCTATGAGACAGACTATTACCGGAAAGGAGGGAAAGGGCTGCTGCCCGTGCGCTGGATGTCTCCTGAGTC
CCTCAAGGATGGAGTCTTCACCACTTACTCGGACGTCTGGTCCTTCGGGGTCGTCCTCTGGGAGATCGCC
ACACTGGCCGAGCAGCCCTACCAGGGCTTGTCCAACGAGCAAGTCCTTCGCTTCGTCATGGAGGGCGGCC
TTCTGGACAAGCCAGACAACTGTCCTGACATGCTGTTTGAACTGATGCGCATGTGCTGGCAGTATAACCC
CAAGATGAGGCCTTCCTTCCTGGAGATCATCAGCAGCATCAAAGAGGAGATGGAGCCTGGCTTCCGGGAG
GTCTCCTTCTACTACAGCGAGGAGAACAAGCTGCCCGAGCCGGAGGAGCTGGACCTGGAGCCAGAGAACA
TGGAGAGCGTCCCCCTGGACCCCTCGGCCTCCTCGTCCTCCCTGCCACTGCCCGACAGACACTCAGGACA
CAAGGCCGAGAACGGTCCCGGCCCTGGGGTGCTGGTCCTCCGCGCCAGCTTCGACGAGAGACAGCCTTAC
GCCCACATGAACGGGGGCCGCAAGAACGAGCGGGCCTTGCCGCTGCCCCAGTCTTCGACCTGCCCAACTT
TCTTGTACAAAGTGGTTGATATCGGTAAGCCTATCCCTAACCCTCTCCTCGGTCTCGATTCTACGTAGTA
ATGAACTAGTCCGTAACTTGAAAGTATTTCGATTTCTTGGCTTTATATATCTTGTGGAAAGGACGAAAAA
TCAGCCCATACACAGGGTTCACGCGTTAAGTCGACAATCAACCTCTGGATTACAAAATTTGTGAAAGATT
GACTGGTATTCTTAACTATGTTGCTCCTTTTACGCTATGTGGATACGCTGCTTTAATGCCTTTGTATCAT
GCTATTGCTTCCCGTATGGCTTTCATTTTCTCCTCCTTGTATAAATCCTGGTTGCTGTCTCTTTATGAGG
AGTTGTGGCCCGTTGTCAGGCAACGTGGCGTGGTGTGCACTGTGTTTGCTGACGCAACCCCCACTGGTTG
GGGCATTGCCACCACCTGTCAGCTCCTTTCCGGGACTTTCGCTTTCCCCCTCCCTATTGCCACGGCGGAA
CTCATCGCCGCCTGCCTTGCCCGCTGCTGGACAGGGGCTCGGCTGTTGGGCACTGACAATTCCGTGGTGT
TGTCGGGGAAATCATCGTCCTTTCCTTGGCTGCTCGCCTGTGTTGCCACCTGGATTCTGCGCGGGACGTC
CTTCTGCTACGTCCCTTCGGCCCTCAATCCAGCGGACCTTCCTTCCCGCGGCCTGCTGCCGGCTCTGCGG
CCTCTTCCGCGTCTTCGCCTTCGCCCTCAGACGAGTCGGATCTCCCTTTGGGCCGCCTCCCCGCGTCGAC
TTTAAGACCAATGACTTACAAGGCAGCTGTAGATCTTAGCCACTTTTTAAAAGAAAAGGGGGGACTGGAA
GGGCTAATTCACTCCCAACGAAGACAAGATCTGCTTTTTGCTTGTACTGGGTCTCTCTGGTTAGACCAGA
TCTGAGCCTGGGAGCTCTCTGGCTAACTAGGGAACCCACTGCTTAAGCCTCAATAAAGCTTGCCTTGAGT
GCTTCAAGTAGTGTGTGCCCGTCTGTTGTGTGACTCTGGTAACTAGAGATCCCTCAGACCCTTTTAGTCA
GTGTGGAAAATCTCTAGCAGTACGTATAGTAGTTCATGTCATCTTATTATTCAGTATTTATAACTTGCAA
AGAAATGAATATCAGAGAGTGAGAGGAACTTGTTTATTGCAGCTTATAATGGTTACAAATAAAGCAATAG
CATCACAAATTTCACAAATAAAGCATTTTTTTCACTGCATTCTAGTTGTGGTTTGTCCAAACTCATCAAT
GTATCTTATCATGTCTGGCTCTAGCTATCCCGCCCCTAACTCCGCCCATCCCGCCCCTAACTCCGCCCAG
TTCCGCCCATTCTCCGCCCCATGGCTGACTAATTTTTTTTATTTATGCAGAGGCCGAGGCCGCCTCGGCC
TCTGAGCTATTCCAGAAGTAGTGAGGAGGCTTTTTTGGAGGCCTAGGGACGTACCCAATTCGCCCTATAG
TGAGTCGTATTACGCGCGCTCACTGGCCGTCGTTTTACAACGTCGTGACTGGGAAAACCCTGGCGTTACC
CAACTTAATCGCCTTGCAGCACATCCCCCTTTCGCCAGCTGGCGTAATAGCGAAGAGGCCCGCACCGATC
GCCCTTCCCAACAGTTGCGCAGCCTGAATGGCGAATGGG
[124 nt withheld, positions 7080-7203]
C
[91 nt withheld, positions 7205-7295]
A
[49 nt withheld, positions 7297-7345]
CCTTTGACGTTGGAGTCCACGTTCTTT
[37 nt withheld, positions 7373-7409]
ACCCTATCTCGGTCTATTCTTTTGATTTATAAGGGATTTTGCCGATTTCGGCCTATTGGTTAAAAAATGA
GCTGATTTAACAAAAATTTAACGCGAATTTTAACAAAATATTAACGCTTACAATTTAGGTGGCACTTTTC
GGGGAAATGTGCGCGGAACCCCTATTTGTTTATTTTTCTAAATACATTCAAATATGTATCCGCTCATGAG
ACAATAACCCTGATAAATGCTTCAATAATATTGAAAAAGGAAGAGTATGAGTATTCAACATTTCCGTGTC
GCCCTTATTCCCTTTTTTGCGGCATTTTGCCTTCCTGTTTTTGCTCACCCAGAAACGCTGGTGAAAGTAA
AAGATGCTGAAGATCAGTTGGGTGCACGAGTGGGTTACATCGAACTGGATCTCAACAGCGGTAAGATCCT
TGAGAGTTTTCGCCCCGAAGAACGTTTTCCAATGATGAGCACTTTTAAAGTTCTGCTATGTGGCGCGGTA
TTATCCCGTATTGACGCCGGGCAAGAGCAACTCGGTCGCCGCATACACTATTCTCAGAATGACTTGGTTG
AGTACTCACCAGTCACAGAAAAGCATCTTACGGATGGCATGACAGTAAGAGAATTATGCAGTGCTGCCAT
AACCATGAGTGATAACACTGCGGCCAACTTACTTCTGACAACGATCGGAGGACCGAAGGAGCTAACCGCT
TTTTTGCACAACATGGGGGATCATGTAACTCGCCTTGATCGTTGGGAACCGGAGCTGAATGAAGCCATAC
CAAACGACGAGCGTGACACCACGATGCCTGTAGCAATGGCAACAACGTTGCGCAAACTATTAACTGGCGA
ACTACTTACTCTAGCTTCCCGGCAACAATTAATAGACTGGATGGAGGCGGATAAAGTTGCAGGACCACTT
CTGCGCTCGGCCCTTCCGGCTGGCTGGTTTATTGCTGATAAATCTGGAGCCGGTGAGCGTGGGTCTCGCG
GTATCATTGCAGCACTGGGGCCAGATGGTAAGCCCTCCCGTATCGTAGTTATCTACACGACGGGGAGTCA
GGCAACTATGGATGAACGAAATAGACAGATCGCTGAGATAGGTGCCTCACTGATTAAGCATTGGTAACTG
TCAGACCAAGTTTACTCATATATACTTTAGATTGATTTAAAACTTCATTTTTAATTTAAAAGGATCTAGG
TGAAGATCCTTTTTGATAATCTCATGACCAAAATCCCTTAACGTGAGTTTTCGTTCCACTGAGCGTCAGA
CCCCGTAGAAAAGATCAAAGGATCTTCTTGAGATCCTTTTTTTCTGCGCGTAATCTGCTGCTTGCAAACA
AAAAAACCACCGCTACCAGCGGTGGTTTGTTTGCCGGATCAAGAGCTACCAACTCTTTTTCCGAAGGTAA
CTGGCTTCAGCAGAGCGCAGATACCAAATACTGTTCTTCTAGTGTAGCCGTAGTTAGGCCACCACTTCAA
GAACTCTGTAGCACCGCCTACATACCTCGCTCTGCTAATCCTGTTACCAGTGGCTGCTGCCAGTGGCGAT
AAGTCGTGTCTTACCGGGTTGGACTCAAGACGATAGTTACCGGATAAGGCGCAGCGGTCGGGCTGAACGG
GGGGTTCGTGCACACAGCCCAGCTTGGAGCGAACGACCTACACCGAACTGAGATACCTACAGCGTGAGCT
ATGAGAAAGCGCCACGCTTCCCGAAGGGAGAAAGGCGGACAGGTATCCGGTAAGCGGCAGGGTCGGAACA
GGAGAGCGCACGAGGGAGCTTCCAGGGGGAAACGCCTGGTATCTTTATAGTCCTGTCGGGTTTCGCCACC
TCTGACTTGAGCGTCGATTTTTGTGATGCTCGTCAGGGGGGCGGAGCCTATGGAAAAACGCCAGCAACGC
GGCCTTTTTACGGTTCCTGGCCTTTTGCTGGCCTTTTGCTCACATGTTCTTTCCTGCGTTATCCCCTGAT
TCTGTGGATAACCGTATTACCGCCTTTGAGTGAGCTGATACCGCTCGCCGCAGCCGAACGACCGAGCGCA
GCGAGTCAGTGAGCGAGGAAGCGGAAGAGCGCCCAATACGCAAACCGCCTCTCCCCGCGCGTTGGCCGAT
TCATTAATGCAGCTGGCACGACAGGTTTCCCGACTGGAAAGCGGGCAGTGAGCGCAACGCAATTAATGTG
AGTTAGCTCACTCATTAGGCACCCCAGGCTTTACACTTTATGCTTCCGGCTCGTATGTTGTGTGGAATTG
TGAGCGGATAACAATTTCACACAGGAAACAGCTATGACCATGATTACGCCAAGCGCGCAATTAACCCTCA
CTAAAGGGAACAAAAGCTGGAGCTGCAAGCTTAATGTAGTCTTATGCAATACTCTTGTAGTCTTGCAACA
TGGTAACGATGAGTTAGCAACATGCCTTACAAGGAGAGAAAAAGCACCGTGCATGCCGATTGGTGGAAGT
AAGGTGGTACGATCGTGCCTTATTAGGAAGGCAACAGACGGGTCTGACATGGATTGGACGAACCACTGAA
TTGCCGCATTGCAGAGATATTGTATTTAAGTGCCTAGCTCGATACATAAACGGGTCTCTCTGGTTAGACC
AGATCTGAGCCTGGGAGCTCTCTGGCTAACTAGGGAACCCACTGCTTAAGCCTCAATAAAGCTTGCCTTG
AGTGCTTCAAGTAGTGTGTGCCCGTCTGTTGTGTGACTCTGGTAACTAGAGATCCCTCAGACCCTTTTAG
TCAGTGTGGAAAATCTCTAGCAGTGGCGCCCGAACAGGGACTTGAAAGCGAAAGGGAAACCAGAGGAGCT
CTCTCGACGCAGGACTCGGCTTGCTGAAGCGCGCACGGCAAGAGGCGAGGGGCGGCGACTGGTGAGTACG
CCAAAAATTTTGACTAGCGGAGGCTAGAAGGAGAGAGATGGGTGCGAGAGCGTCAGTATTAAGCGGGGGA
GAATTAGATCGCGATGGGAAAAAATTCGGTTAAGGCCAGGGGGAAAGAAAAAATATAAATTAAAACATAT
AGTATGGGCAAGCAGGGAGCTAGAACGATTCGCAGTTAATCCTGGCCTGTTAGAAACATCAGAAGGCTGT
AGACAAATACTGGGACAGCTACAACCATCCCTTCAGACAGGATCAGAAGAACTTAGATCATTATATAATA
CAGTAGCAACCCTCTATTGTGTGCATCAAAGGATAGAGATAAAAGACACCAAGGAAGCTTTAGACAAGAT
AGAGGAAGAGCAAAACAAAAGTAAGACCACCGCACAGCAAGCGGCCGCTGATCTTCAGACCTGGAGGAGG
AGATATGAGGGACAATTGGAGAAGTGAATTATATAAATATAAAGTAGTAAAAATTGAACCATTAGGAGTA
GCACCCACCAAGGCAAAGAGAAGAGTGGTGCAGAGAGAAAAAAGAGCAGTGGGAATAGGAGCTTTGTTCC
TTGGGTTCTTGGGAGCAGCAGGAAGCACTATGGGCGCAGCGTCAATGACGCTGACGGTACAGGCCAGACA
ATTATTGTCTGGTATAGTGCAGCAGCAGAACAATTTGCTGAGGGCTATTGAGGCGCAACAGCATCTGTTG
CAACTCACAGTCTGGGGCATCAAGCAGCTCCAGGCAAGAATCCTGGCTGTGGAAAGATACCTAAAGGATC
AACAGCTCCTGGGGATTTGGGGTTGCTCTGGAAAACTCATTTGCACCACTGCTGTGCCTTGGAATGCTAG
TTGGAGTAATAAATCTCTGGAACAGATTTGGAATCACACGACCTGGATGGAGTGGGACAGAGAAATTAAC
AATTACACAAGCTTAATACACTCCTTAATTGAAGAATCGCAAAACCAGCAAGAAAAGAATGAACAAGAAT
TATTGGAATTAGATAAATGGGCAAGTTTGTGGAATTGGTTTAACATAACAAATTGGCTGTGGTATATAAA
ATTATTCATAATGATAGTAGGAGGCTTGGTAGGTTTAAGAATAGTTTTTGCTGTACTTTCTATAGTGAAT
AGAGTTAGGCAGGGATATTCACCATTATCGTTTCAGACCCACCTCCCAACCCCGAGGGGACCCATGCATT
GCATCTCAATTAGTCAGCAACCAGGTGTGGAAAGTCCCCAGGCTCCCCAGCAGGCAGAAGTATGCAAAGC
ATGCGTCTCAATTAGTCAGCAACCATAGTCCCGCCCCTAACTCCGCCCATCCCGCCCCTAACTCCGCCCA
GTTCCGCCCATTCTCCGCCCCATGGCTGACTAATTTTTTTTATTTATGCAGAGGCCGAGGCCGCCTCGGC
CTCTGAGCTATTCCAGAAGTAGTGAGGAGGCTTTTTTGGAGGCCTAGGCTTTTGCAAAAAGCTTTCTAGA
GGTACCACCGGAGCTTACCATGACCGAGTACAAGCCCACGGTGCGCCTCGCCACCCGCGACGACGTCCCC
AGGGCCGTACGCACCCTCGCCGCCGCGTTCGCCGACTACCCCGCCACGCGCCACACCGTCGATCCGGACC
GCCACATCGAGCGGGTCACCGAGCTGCAAGAACTCTTCCTCACGCGCGTCGGGCTCGACATCGGCAAGGT
GTGGGTCGCGGACGACGGCGCCGCCGTGGCGGTCTGGACCACGCCGGAGAGCGTCGAAGCGGGGGCGGTG
TTCGCCGAGATCGGCCCGCGCATGGCCGAGTTGAGCGGTTCCCGGCTGGCCGCGCAGCAACAGATGGAAG
GCCTCCTGGCGCCGCACCGGCCCAAGGAGCCCGCGTGGTTCCTGGCCACCGTCGGCGTCTCGCCCGACCA
CCAGGGCAAGGGTCTGGGCAGCGCCGTCGTGCTCCCCGGAGTGGAGGCGGCCGAGCGCGCCGGGGTGCCC
GCCTTCCTGGAGACCTCCGCGCCCCGCAACCTCCCCTTCTACGAGCGGCTCGGCTTCACCGTCACCGCCG
ACGTCGAGGTGCCCGAAGGACCGCGCACCTGGTGCATGACCCGCAAGCCCGGTGCCAGTTAACGAATTCT
AGATCTTGAGACAAATGGCAGTATTCATCCACAATTTTAAAAGAAAAGGGGGGATTGGGGGGTACAGTGC
AGGGGAAAGAATAGTAGACATAATAGCAACAGACATACAAACTAAAGAATTACAAAAACAAATTACAAAA
ATTCAAAATTTTCGGGTTTATTACAGGGACAGCAGAGATCCACTTTGGCGCC
Features (pLannotate 1.2.2; 34 found; start..end, strand, type, name):
     25..91      +  CDS            small t antigen (fragment): SV40 (simian virus 40) small t antigen
     98..1276    +  promoter       EF-1α promoter: strong constitutive promoter for human elongation factor EF-1α
   1297..1314    +  protein_bind   attB1 (fragment): mutant version of attB; core recombination site for the Gateway® BP reaction BP Clonase™
   1323..5423    +  CDS            IGF1R (sequence partly withheld): IGF1R_HUMAN - Experimental evidence at protein level: Swiss-Prot protein existence level 1. When present in a hybrid receptor with INSR, binds IGF1. PubMed:12138094 shows that hybrid receptors composed of IGF1R and INSR isoform Long are activated with a high affinity by IGF1, with low affinity by IGF2 and not significantly activated by insulin, and that hybrid receptors composed of IGF1R and INSR isoform Short are activated by IGF1, IGF2 and insulin. In contrast, PubMed:16831875 shows that hybrid receptors composed of IGF1R and INSR isoform Long and hybrid receptors composed of IGF1R and INSR
   5423..5446    -  protein_bind   attB2: mutant version of attB; recombination site for the Gateway® BP reaction BP Clonase™
   5454..5495    +  CDS            V5 tag: epitope tag from simian virus 5
   5511..5564    +  promoter       U6 promoter (fragment): RNA polymerase III promoter for human U6 snRNA
   5606..6194    +  misc_feature   WPRE: woodchuck hepatitis virus posttranscriptional regulatory element
   6245..6264    +  misc_feature   cPPT/CTS (fragment): central polypurine tract and central termination sequence of HIV-1
   6266..6499    +  LTR            3' LTR (ΔU3): self-inactivating 3' long terminal repeat (LTR) from HIV-1
   6577..6698    +  polyA_signal   SV40 poly(A) signal: SV40 polyadenylation signal
   6738..6873    +  rep_origin     SV40 ori: SV40 origin of replication
   6894..6912    -  promoter       T7 promoter: promoter for bacteriophage T7 RNA polymerase
   6920..7075    +  CDS            lacZα (fragment): LacZα fragment of β-galactosidase; lacZ fragment
   7080..7508    +  rep_origin     f1 ori (sequence partly withheld): f1 bacteriophage origin of replication; arrow indicates direction of (+) strand synthesis
   7561..7665    +  promoter       AmpR promoter: bla
   7666..8526    +  CDS            AmpR: β-lactamase; bla; confers resistance to ampicillin, carbenicillin, and related antibiotics
   8697..9285    +  rep_origin     ori: high-copy-number ColE1/pMB1/pBR322/pUC origin of replication
   9468..9560    +  CDS            lacI (fragment): lac repressor; lacI; The lac repressor binds to the lac operator to inhibit transcription in E. coli. This inhibition can be relieved by adding lactose or isopropyl-β-D-thiogalactopyranoside (IPTG).
   9573..9594    +  protein_bind   CAP binding site: CAP binding activates transcription in the presence of cAMP. E. coli catabolite activator protein
   9609..9639    +  promoter       lac promoter: promoter for the E. coli lac operon
   9643..9665    +  protein_bind   lac operator (fragment): The lac repressor binds to the lac operator to inhibit transcription in E. coli. This inhibition can be relieved by adding lactose or isopropyl-β-D-thiogalactopyranoside (IPTG). lac repressor encoded by lacI
   9708..9726    +  promoter       T3 promoter: promoter for bacteriophage T3 RNA polymerase
   9754..9980    +  promoter       RSV promoter: Rous sarcoma virus enhancer/promoter
   9981..10161   +  LTR            5' LTR (truncated): truncated 5' long terminal repeat (LTR) from HIV-1
  10208..10333   +  misc_feature   HIV-1 Ψ: packaging signal of human immunodeficiency virus type 1
  10317..10680   +  CDS            HIV-1 gag (fragment): gag protein from human immunodeficiency virus 1; gag
  10826..11059   +  misc_feature   RRE: The Rev response element (RRE) of HIV-1 allows for Rev-dependent mRNA export from the nucleus to the cytoplasm.
  11436..11462   +  CDS            Rev (fragment): human immunodeficiency virus 1 (HIV-1) Rev protein; rev; enhances nuclear export of unspliced and incompletely spliced viral mRNAs
  11469..11492   +  promoter       SV40 promoter (fragment): SV40 early promoter
  11493..11564   +  promoter       SV40 promoter (fragment): SV40 enhancer and early promoter
  11588..11723   +  rep_origin     SV40 ori: SV40 origin of replication
  11769..12365   +  CDS            PuroR (fragment): puromycin N-acetyltransferase; pac from Streptomyces; confers resistance to puromycin
  12414..12531   +  misc_feature   cPPT/CTS: central polypurine tract and central termination sequence of HIV-1
