[The description below was written by a language model from this plasmid's Addgene catalogue record and pLannotate feature annotations shown in this document.]
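Description:
IGF1R_pLX307 is a third-generation-style, self-inactivating HIV-1 lentiviral expression plasmid built on the pLX307 Gateway destination backbone and carrying the human insulin-like growth factor 1 receptor (IGF1R) open reading frame. It is propagated in E. coli as a high-copy plasmid through a ColE1/pUC-type origin with ampicillin selection (AmpR); an f1 origin and remnants of a lac/T7/T3 cloning region are also present in the bacterial portion.

The viral genome is transcribed in packaging cells from an RSV promoter fused to a truncated 5' LTR, followed by the Ψ packaging signal, a gag fragment, the Rev response element for Rev-dependent nuclear export, and a central polypurine tract. It ends in a ΔU3 3' LTR, which leaves the integrated provirus without LTR promoter activity, with an SV40 poly(A) signal downstream. Within this unit, an SV40 early promoter drives puromycin N-acetyltransferase for selection of transduced mammalian cells, and the human EF-1α promoter (entered as "E1Fa" in the catalogue fields) constitutively drives IGF1R. The ORF is flanked by attB1 and attB2 sites left by Gateway recombination, and the catalogue describes the backbone-encoded V5 epitope that follows attB2 as a C-terminal tag, allowing detection of the receptor with anti-V5 reagents. A WPRE after the cassette enhances transcript stability and expression.

Two full-sequence records are annotated, one from the depositor and a repository sequencing result about 60 nt longer. They share the same architecture, differing mainly in a short region between the V5 tag and WPRE that is annotated as a U6 promoter fragment in the longer record. The construct is intended for stable lentiviral overexpression of IGF1R, and its associated publication concerns signalling networks in β-catenin-active cancers.
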