Addgene plasmid #98344: IGF1R_pLX307
Purpose: Lentiviral expression of IGF1R
Depositing lab: William Hahn & Sefi Rosenbluh. Depositing organization: Monash University. Publication: Genetic and Proteomic Interrogation of Lower Confidence Candidate Genes Reveals Signaling Networks in beta-Catenin-Active Cancers. Rosenbluh J, Mercer J, Shrestha Y, Oliver R, Tamayo P, Doench JG, Tirosh I, Piccioni F, Hartenian E, Horn H, Fagbami L, Root DE, Jaffe J, Lage K, Boehm JS, Hahn WC. Cell Syst. 2016 Sep 28;3(3):302-316.e4. doi: 10.1016/j.cels.2016.09.001. PubMed 27684187.
Backbone
  Vector backbone: pLX307
  Backbone manufacturer: David Root (Addgene plasmid # 41392)
  Vector type: Mammalian Expression, Lentiviral
  Selectable markers: Puromycin
Growth in bacteria
  Bacterial resistance: Ampicillin, 100 μg/mL
  Growth temperature: 37°C
  Growth strain: NEB Stable
  Copy number: High Copy
Gene/Insert
  Gene/Insert name: IGF1R
  Species: H. sapiens (human)
  Entrez Gene: IGF1R (a.k.a. CD221, IGFIR, IGFR, JTK13)
  Promoter: E1Fa
  Tag / fusion protein: V5 (C terminal on backbone)
  Cloning method: Gateway Cloning
  Sequencing primers: 5′ TTCTTCCATTTCAGGTGTCGTGAG; 3′ GTGGATACGCTGCTTTAATGCCTT
Terms and licenses: Academic/Nonprofit Terms; Industry Terms: Not Available to Industry
How to cite: IGF1R_pLX307 was a gift from William Hahn & Sefi Rosenbluh (Addgene plasmid # 98344 ; http://n2t.net/addgene:98344 ; RRID:Addgene_98344)
